Addgene plasmid #64752: pFvL118
Purpose: Recombination-Induced Tag Exchange (RITE) Cassette, HA to a T7 epitope tag, Hygro selection
Depositing lab: Fred van Leeuwen. Depositing organization: Netherlands Cancer Institute. Publication: Recombination-induced tag exchange to track old and new proteins. Verzijlbergen KF, Menendez-Benito V, van Welsem T, van Deventer SJ, Lindstrom DL, Ovaa H, Neefjes J, Gottschling DE, van Leeuwen F. Proc Natl Acad Sci U S A. 2010 Jan 5;107(1):64-8. doi: 10.1073/pnas.0911164107. Epub 2009 Dec 14. PubMed 20018668.
Backbone
  Vector backbone: unknown
  Vector type: RITE cassette
Growth in bacteria
  Bacterial resistance: Ampicillin, 100 μg/mL
  Growth temperature: 37°C
  Growth strain: DH5alpha
  Copy number: Unknown
Gene/Insert
  Gene/Insert name: RITE cassette
  Species: Synthetic
  Promoter: none
  Cloning method: Unknown
  Sequencing primers: 5′ M13-F20; 3′ M13R
Terms and licenses: Academic/Nonprofit Terms; Industry Terms: Not Available to Industry
Depositor comments: The discrepancies between the depositor's sequence and Addgene’s sequences have no functional consequences.
How to cite: pFvL118 was a gift from Fred van Leeuwen (Addgene plasmid # 64752 ; http://n2t.net/addgene:64752 ; RRID:Addgene_64752)
