[The description below was written by a language model from this plasmid's Addgene catalogue record and pLannotate feature annotations shown in this document.]
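Description:
pFvL118 is a 5.4 kb bacterial template plasmid carrying a Recombination-Induced Tag Exchange (RITE) cassette that switches a protein's epitope tag from HA to T7, with hygromycin selection. The backbone is recorded as unknown, but the feature table shows a pBluescript-like layout. It has a high-copy ColE1/pUC origin, an f1 origin, AmpR with its own promoter for ampicillin selection in E. coli, and lacZα and lac promoter remnants. T7 and T3 promoters flank the insert, which can be sequenced with M13 primers.

The cassette has no promoter of its own, consistent with a design in which it is placed in frame at the 3′ end of a gene and expressed from that gene's native promoter. In order, it contains a loxP site, an HA epitope sequence (annotated as a fragment of a 3xHA tag), the S. cerevisiae ADH1 terminator and an hphMX6 hygromycin-resistance marker in the opposite orientation. These are followed by a second loxP site in the same orientation as the first and a T7 epitope tag. Before recombination, the tagged protein would read through the first loxP into HA and terminate at the ADH1 terminator, while hphMX6 allows selection of yeast integrants. Cre recombinase excises the segment between the two loxP sites, removing HA, the terminator and the marker, so that protein made afterwards carries the T7 tag instead.

This permanent genetic switch lets old (HA-tagged) and newly synthesised (T7-tagged) copies of the same protein be distinguished and tracked. The yeast elements point to use in S. cerevisiae, although the record does not name a host. The depositor notes that sequence discrepancies between the depositor's and repository's reads have no functional consequence.
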