Features (pLannotate 1.2.2; 23 found; start..end, strand, type, name):
    137..235     +  misc_feature   bom (fragment): basis of mobility region from pBR322
    236..691     -  rep_origin     f1 ori (sequence partly withheld): f1 bacteriophage origin of replication; arrow indicates direction of (+) strand synthesis
    699..856     -  CDS            lacZα (fragment): LacZα fragment of β-galactosidase; lacZ fragment
    859..877     +  promoter       T7 promoter: promoter for bacteriophage T7 RNA polymerase
    931..964     -  protein_bind   loxP: Cre-mediated recombination occurs in the 8-bp core sequence (GCATACAT). Cre recombinase
    973..999     +  CDS            3xHA (fragment): three tandem HA epitope tags
   1020..1207    +  terminator     ADH1 terminator: S. cerevisiae ADH1; transcription terminator for the S. cerevisiae alcohol dehydrogenase 1 (ADH1) gene
   1241..1264    +  misc_feature   bom (fragment): basis of mobility region from pBR322
   1327..1524    -  terminator     TEF terminator: Ashbya gossypii TEF terminator
   1327..2902    -  gene           hphMX6: yeast selectable marker conferring hygromycin resistance
   2967..2990    +  misc_feature   bom (fragment): basis of mobility region from pBR322
   2997..3030    -  protein_bind   loxP: Cre-mediated recombination occurs in the 8-bp core sequence (GCATACAT). Cre recombinase
   3039..3071    +  CDS            T7 tag (gene 10 leader): leader peptide from bacteriophage T7 gene 10 promotes efficient translation in E. coli
   3089..3145    +  misc_feature   MCS: pUC18/19 multiple cloning site
   3152..3170    -  promoter       T3 promoter: promoter for bacteriophage T3 RNA polymerase
   3215..3231    -  protein_bind   lac operator: The lac repressor binds to the lac operator to inhibit transcription in E. coli. This inhibition can be relieved by adding lactose or isopropyl-β-D-thiogalactopyranoside (IPTG). lac repressor encoded by lacI
   3239..3269    -  promoter       lac promoter: promoter for the E. coli lac operon
   3284..3305    -  protein_bind   CAP binding site: CAP binding activates transcription in the presence of cAMP. E. coli catabolite activator protein
   3318..3410    -  CDS            lacI (fragment): lac repressor; lacI; The lac repressor binds to the lac operator to inhibit transcription in E. coli. This inhibition can be relieved by adding lactose or isopropyl-β-D-thiogalactopyranoside (IPTG).
   3593..4181    -  rep_origin     ori: high-copy-number ColE1/pMB1/pBR322/pUC origin of replication
   4352..5212    -  CDS            AmpR: β-lactamase; bla; confers resistance to ampicillin, carbenicillin, and related antibiotics
   5213..5317    -  promoter       AmpR promoter: bla
   5412..35      +  CDS            rop (fragment) (across the origin): Rop protein, which maintains plasmids at low copy number; rop
>Addgene plasmid #64752 | pFvL118 | depositor full sequence | sequence record 109169 | Full Sequence
TCGCGCGTTTCGGTGATGACGGTGAAAACCTCTGACACATGCAGCTCCCGGAGACGGTCACAGCTTGTCT
GTAAGCGGATGCCGGGAGCAGACAAGCCCGTCAGGGCGCGTCAGCGGGTGTTGGCGGGTGTCGGGGCTGG
CTTAACTATGCGGCATCAGAGCCATTGTACTGAGAGTGCACCATATGCGGTGTGAAATACCGCACAGATG
CGTAAGGAGAAAATACCGCATCAGGAAATTGTAAACGTTAATATTTTGTTAAAATTCGCGTTAAATTTTT
GTTAAATCAGCTCATTTTTTAACCAATAGGCCGAAATCGGCAAAATCCCTTATAAATCAAAAGAATAGAC
CGAGATAGGGT
[37 nt withheld, positions 362-398]
AAAGAACGTGGACTCCAACGTCAAAGG
[49 nt withheld, positions 426-474]
T
[91 nt withheld, positions 476-566]
G
[124 nt withheld, positions 568-691]
CGCGCCATTCGCCATTCAGGCTGCGCAACTGTTGGGAAGGGCGATCGGTGCGGGCCTCTTCGCTATTACG
CCAGCTGGCGAAAGGGGGATGTGCTGCAAGGCGATTAAGTTGGGTAACGCCAGGGTTTTCCCAGTCACGA
CGTTGTAAAACGACGGCCAGTGAATTGTAATACGACTCACTATAGGGCGAATTGGGCCCAATGCATTGGC
GCCGCGGCCGCGGTGGATCTGGTGGATCTATAACTTCGTATAATGTATGCTATACGAAGTTATCAGGTAC
CTACCCATACGATGTTCCTGACTATGCGACTAGTTAACTTCTAAATAAGCGAATTTCTTATGATTTATGA
TTTTTATTATTAAATAAGTTATAAAAAAAATAAGTGTATACAAATTTTAAAGTGACTCTTAGGTTTTAAA
ACGAAAATTCTTATTCTTGAGTAACTCTTTCCTGTAGGTCAGGTTGCTTTCTCAGGTATAGTATGAGGTC
GCTCTTATTGACCACACCTCTACCGGCAGATCCGCTAGGGATAACAGGGTAAGGATCCGAGATTGTACTG
AGAGTGCACCATAATCATCGATGAATTCGAGCTCGTTTTCGACACTGGATGGCGGCGTTAGTATCGAATC
GACAGCAGTATAGCGACCAGCATTCACATACGATTGACGCATGATATTACTTTCTGCGCACTTAACTTCG
CATCTGGGCAGATGATGTCGAGGCGAAAAAAAATATAAATCACGCTAACATTTGATTAAAATAGAACAAC
TACAATATAAAAAAACTATACAAATGACAAGTTCTTGAAAACAAGAATCTTTTTATTGTCAGTACTGATT
ATTCCTTTGCCCTCGGACGAGTGCTGGGGCGTCGGTTTCCACTATCGGCGAGTACTTCTACACAGCCATC
GGTCCAGACGGCCGCGCTTCTGCGGGCGATTTGTGTACGCCCGACAGTCCCGGCTCCGGATCGGACGATT
GCGTCGCATCGACCCTGCGCCCAAGCTGCATCATCGAAATTGCCGTCAACCAAGCTCTGATAGAGTTGGT
CAAGACCAATGCGGAGCATATACGCCCGGAGCCGCGGCGATCCTGCAAGCTCCGGATGCCTCCGCTCGAA
GTAGCGCGTCTGCTGCTCCATACAAGCCAACCACGGCCTCCAGAAGAAGATGTTGGCGACCTCGTATTGG
GAATCCCCGAACATCGCCTCGCTCCAGTCAATGACCGCTGTTATGCGGCCATTGTCCGTCAGGACATTGT
TGGAGCCGAAATCCGCGTGCACGAGGTGCCGGACTTCGGGGCAGTCCTCGGCCCAAAGCATCAGCTCATC
GAGAGCCTGCGCGACGGACGCACTGACGGTGTCGTCCATCACAGTTTGCCAGTGATACACATGGGGATCA
GCAATCGCGCATATGAAATCACGCCATGTAGTGTATTGACCGATTCCTTGCGGTCCGAATGGGCCGAACC
CGCTCGTCTGGCTAAGATCGGCCGCAGCGATCGCATCCATGGCCTCCGCGACCGGCTGCAGAACAGCGGG
CAGTTCGGTTTCAGGCAGGTCTTGCAACGTGACACCCTGTGCACGGCGGGAGATGCAATAGGTCAGGCTC
TCGCTGAATTCCCCAATGTCAAGCACTTCCGGAATCGGGAGCGCGGCCGATGCAAAGTGCCGATAAACAT
AACGATCTTTGTAGAAACCATCGGCGCAGCTATTTACCCGCAGGACATATCCACGCCCTCCTACATCGAA
GCTGAAAGCACGAGATTCTTCGCCCTCCGAGAGCTGCATCAGGTCGGAGACGCTGTCGAACTTTTCGATC
AGAAACTTCTCGACAGACGTCGCGGTGAGTTCAGGCTTTTTACCCATGGTTGTTTATGTTCGGATGTGAT
GTGAGAACTGTATCCTAGCAAGATTTTAAAAGGAAGTATATGAAAGAAGAACCTCAGTGGCAAATCCTAA
CCTTTTATATTTCTCTACAGGGGCGCGGCGTGGGGACAATTCAACGCGTCTGTGAGGGGAGCGTTTCCCT
GCTCGCAGGTCCGCAGCGAGGAGCCGTAATTTTTGCTTCGCGCCGTGCGGCCATCAAAATGTATGGATGC
AAATGATTATACATGGGGATGTATGGGCTAAATGTACGGGCGACAGTCACATCATGCCCCTGAGCTGCGC
ACGTCAAGACTGTCAAGGAGGGTATTCTGGGCCTCCATGTCGCTGGCCGGGTGACCCGGCGGGGACGAGG
CAAGCTAAACAGATCTGGCGCGCCTTAATTAACCCTATGCGGTGTGAAATACCGCACAGTCTAGAATAAC
TTCGTATAATGTATGCTATACGAAGTTATCAGTCGACATGGCAAGCATGACTGGTGGACAGCAAATGGGT
TGTACATAAGCGGCCGCGAATTCGAGCTCGGTACCCGGGGATCCTCTAGAGTCGACCTGCAGGCATGCAA
GCTTTTGTTCCCTTTAGTGAGGGTTAATTCCGAGCTTGGCGTAATCATGGTCATAGCTGTTTCCTGTGTG
AAATTGTTATCCGCTCACAATTCCACACAACATACGAGCCGGAAGCATAAAGTGTAAAGCCTGGGGTGCC
TAATGAGTGAGCTAACTCACATTAATTGCGTTGCGCTCACTGCCCGCTTTCCAGTCGGGAAACCTGTCGT
GCCAGCTGCATTAATGAATCGGCCAACGCGCGGGGAGAGGCGGTTTGCGTATTGGGCGCTCTTCCGCTTC
CTCGCTCACTGACTCGCTGCGCTCGGTCGTTCGGCTGCGGCGAGCGGTATCAGCTCACTCAAAGGCGGTA
ATACGGTTATCCACAGAATCAGGGGATAACGCAGGAAAGAACATGTGAGCAAAAGGCCAGCAAAAGGCCA
GGAACCGTAAAAAGGCCGCGTTGCTGGCGTTTTTCCATAGGCTCCGCCCCCCTGACGAGCATCACAAAAA
TCGACGCTCAAGTCAGAGGTGGCGAAACCCGACAGGACTATAAAGATACCAGGCGTTTCCCCCTGGAAGC
TCCCTCGTGCGCTCTCCTGTTCCGACCCTGCCGCTTACCGGATACCTGTCCGCCTTTCTCCCTTCGGGAA
GCGTGGCGCTTTCTCATAGCTCACGCTGTAGGTATCTCAGTTCGGTGTAGGTCGTTCGCTCCAAGCTGGG
CTGTGTGCACGAACCCCCCGTTCAGCCCGACCGCTGCGCCTTATCCGGTAACTATCGTCTTGAGTCCAAC
CCGGTAAGACACGACTTATCGCCACTGGCAGCAGCCACTGGTAACAGGATTAGCAGAGCGAGGTATGTAG
GCGGTGCTACAGAGTTCTTGAAGTGGTGGCCTAACTACGGCTACACTAGAAGGACAGTATTTGGTATCTG
CGCTCTGCTGAAGCCAGTTACCTTCGGAAAAAGAGTTGGTAGCTCTTGATCCGGCAAACAAACCACCGCT
GGTAGCGGTGGTTTTTTTGTTTGCAAGCAGCAGATTACGCGCAGAAAAAAAGGATCTCAAGAAGATCCTT
TGATCTTTTCTACGGGGTCTGACGCTCAGTGGAACGAAAACTCACGTTAAGGGATTTTGGTCATGAGATT
ATCAAAAAGGATCTTCACCTAGATCCTTTTAAATTAAAAATGAAGTTTTAAATCAATCTAAAGTATATAT
GAGTAAACTTGGTCTGACAGTTACCAATGCTTAATCAGTGAGGCACCTATCTCAGCGATCTGTCTATTTC
GTTCATCCATAGTTGCCTGACTCCCCGTCGTGTAGATAACTACGATACGGGAGGGCTTACCATCTGGCCC
CAGTGCTGCAATGATACCGCGAGACCCACGCTCACCGGCTCCAGATTTATCAGCAATAAACCAGCCAGCC
GGAAGGGCCGAGCGCAGAAGTGGTCCTGCAACTTTATCCGCCTCCATCCAGTCTATTAATTGTTGCCGGG
AAGCTAGAGTAAGTAGTTCGCCAGTTAATAGTTTGCGCAACGTTGTTGCCATTGCTACAGGCATCGTGGT
GTCACGCTCGTCGTTTGGTATGGCTTCATTCAGCTCCGGTTCCCAACGATCAAGGCGAGTTACATGATCC
CCCATGTTGTGCAAAAAAGCGGTTAGCTCCTTCGGTCCTCCGATCGTTGTCAGAAGTAAGTTGGCCGCAG
TGTTATCACTCATGGTTATGGCAGCACTGCATAATTCTCTTACTGTCATGCCATCCGTAAGATGCTTTTC
TGTGACTGGTGAGTACTCAACCAAGTCATTCTGAGAATAGTGTATGCGGCGACCGAGTTGCTCTTGCCCG
GCGTCAATACGGGATAATACCGCGCCACATAGCAGAACTTTAAAAGTGCTCATCATTGGAAAACGTTCTT
CGGGGCGAAAACTCTCAAGGATCTTACCGCTGTTGAGATCCAGTTCGATGTAACCCACTCGTGCACCCAA
CTGATCTTCAGCATCTTTTACTTTCACCAGCGTTTCTGGGTGAGCAAAAACAGGAAGGCAAAATGCCGCA
AAAAAGGGAATAAGGGCGACACGGAAATGTTGAATACTCATACTCTTCCTTTTTCAATATTATTGAAGCA
TTTATCAGGGTTATTGTCTCATGAGCGGATACATATTTGAATGTATTTAGAAAAATAAACAAATAGGGGT
TCCGCGCACATTTCCCCGAAAAGTGCCACCTGACGTCTAAGAAACCATTATTATCATGACATTAACCTAT
AAAAATAGGCGTATCACGAGGCCCTTTCGTC
