>Addgene plasmid #64752 | pFvL118 | addgene partial sequence | sequence record 113658 | M13pUC-Fwd 5'-CCCAGTCACGACGTTGTAAAACG-3'
GGGCGAATTGGGCCCAATGCATTGGCGCCGCGGCCGCGGTGGATCTGGTGGATCTATAACTTCGTATAAT
GTATGCTATACGAAGTTATCAGGTACCTACCCATACGATGTTCCTGACTATGCGACTAGTTAACTTCTAA
ATAAGCGAATTTCTTATGATTTATGATTTTTATTATTAAATAAGTTATAAAAAAAATAAGTGTATACAAA
TTTTAAAGTGACTCTTAGGTTTTAAAACGAAAATTCTTATTCTTGAGTAACTCTTTCCTGTAGGTCAGGT
TGCTTTCTCAGGTATAGTATGAGGTCGCTCTTATTGACCACACCTCTACCGGCAGATCCGCTAGGGATAA
CAGGGTAAGGATCCGCATTGTACTGAGAGTGCACCATAATCATCGATGAATTCGAGCTCGTTTTCGACAC
TGGATGGCGGCGTTAGTATCGAATCGACAGCAGTATAGCGACCAGCATTCACATACGATTGACGCATGAT
ATTACTTTCTGCGCACTTAACTTCGCATCTGGGCAGATGATGTCGAGGCGAAAAAAAATATAAATCACGC
TAACATTTGATTAAAATAGAACAACTACAATATAAAAAAACTATACAAATGACAAGTTCTTGAAAACAAG
AATCTTTTTATTGTCAGTACTGATTATTCCTTTGCCCTCGGACGAGTGCTGGGGCGTCGGTTTCCACTAT
CGGCGAGTACTTCTACACAGCCATCGGTCCAGACGGCCGCGCTTCTGCGGGCGATTTGTGTACGCCCGAC
AGTCCCGGCTCCGGATCGGACGATTGCGTCGCATCGACCCTGCGCCCAAGCTGCATCATCGAAATTGCCG
TCAACCAAGCTCTGATAGAGTTGGTCAAGACCAATGCGGAGCATATACGCCCGGAGCCGCGGCGATCCTG
CAAGCTCCGGATGCCTCCGCTCGAAGTAGCGCGTCTGCTGCTCCATACAAGCCAACCACGGCCTCCAGAA
GAAGATGTTGGCGACCTCGTATTGGGAATCCCCGAACATCGCCTCGCTCCAGTCAATGACCGCTGTTATG
CGGCCATTGTCC
