>Addgene plasmid #64752 | pFvL118 | addgene partial sequence | sequence record 113659 | M13pUC-Rev 5'-AGCGGATAACAATTTCACACAGG-3'
ACCCTCACTAAAGGGAACAAAAGCTTGCATGCCTGCAGGTCGACTCTAGAGGATCCCCGGGTACCGAGCT
CGAATTCGCGGCCGCTTATGTACAACCCATTTGCTGTCCACCAGTCATGCTTGCCATGTCGACTGATAAC
TTCGTATAGCATACATTATACGAAGTTATTCTAGACTGTGCGGTATTTCACACCGCATAGGGTTAATTAA
GGCGCGCCAGATCTGTTTAGCTTGCCTCGTCCCCGCCGGGTCACCCGGCCAGCGACATGGAGGCCCAGAA
TACCCTCCTTGACAGTCTTGACGTGCGCAGCTCAGGGGCATGATGTGACTGTCGCCCGTACATTTAGCCC
ATACATCCCCATGTATAATCATTTGCATCCATACATTTTGATGGCCGCACGGCGCGAAGCAAAAATTACG
GCTCCTCGCTGCGGACCTGCGAGCAGGGAAACGCTCCCCTCACAGACGCGTTGAATTGTCCCCACGCCGC
GCCCCTGTAGAGAAATATAAAAGGTTAGGATTTGCCACTGAGGTTCTTCTTTCATATACTTCCTTTTAAA
ATCTTGCTAGGATACAGTTCTCACATCACATCCGAACATAAACAACCATGGGTAAAAAGCCTGAACTCAC
CGCGACGTCTGTCGAGAAGTTTCTGATCGAAAAGTTCGACAGCGTCTCCGACCTGATGCAGCTCTCGGAG
GGCGAAGAATCTCGTGCTTTCAGCTTCGATGTAGGAGGGCGTGGATATGTCCTGCGGGTAAATAGCTGCG
CCGATGGTTTCTACAAAGATCGTTATGTTTATCGGCACTTTGCATCGGCCGCGCTCCCGATTCCGGAAGT
GCTTGACATTGGGGAATTCAGCGAGAGCCTGACCTATTGCATCTCCCGCCGTGCACAGGGTGTCACGTTG
CAAGACCTGCCTGAAACCGAACTGCCCGCTGTTCTGCAGCCGGTCGCGGAGGCCATGGATGCGATCGCTG
CGGCCGATCTTAGCCAGACGAGCGGG
